>Addgene plasmid #217020 | pIAR005 | addgene full sequence | sequence record 431368 | Addgene NGS Result
CGGCTAATGCAAAGACGATGTGGTAGCCGTGATAGTTTGCGACAGTGCCGTCAGCGTTTTGTAATGGCCA
GCTGTCCCAAACGTCCAGGCCTTTTGCAGAAGAGATATTTTTAATTGTGGACGAATCAAATTCAGAAACT
TGATATTTTTCATTTTTTTGCTGTTCAGGGATTTGCAGCATATCATGGCGTGTAATATGGGAAATGCCGT
ATGTTTCCTTATATGGCTTTTGGTTCGTTTCTTTCGCAAACGCTTGAGTTGCGCCTCCTGCCAGCAGTGC
GGTAGTAAAGGTTAATACTGTTGCTTGTTTTGCAAACTTTTTGATGTTCATCGTCGCTCAGAAGAACTCG
TCAAGAAGGCGATAGAAGGCGATGCGCTGCGAATCGGGAGCGGCGATACCGTAAAGCACGAGGAAGCGGT
CAGCCCATTCGCCGCCAAGCTCTTCAGCAATATCACGGGTAGCCAACGCTATGTCCTGATAGCGGTCCGC
CACACCCAGCCGGCCACAGTCGATGAATCCAGAAAAGCGGCCATTTTCCACCATGATATTCGGCAAGCAG
GCATCGCCATGGGTCACGACGAGATCCTCGCCGTCGGGCATCCGCGCCTTGAGCCTGGCGAACAGTTCGG
CTGGCGCGAGCCCCTGATGCTCTTCGTCCAGATCATCCTGATCGACAAGACCGGCTTCCATCCGAGTACG
TGCTCGCTCGATGCGATGTTTCGCTTGGTGGTCGAATGGGCAGGTAGCCGGATCAAGCGTATGCAGCCGC
CGCATTGCATCAGCCATGATGGATACTTTCTCGGCAGGAGCAAGGTGAGATGACAGGAGATCCTGCCCCG
GCACTTCGCCCAATAGCAGCCAGTCCCTTCCCGCTTCAGTGACAACGTCGAGCACAGCTGCGCAAGGAAC
GCCCGTCGTGGCCAGCCACGATAGCCGCGCTGCCTCGTCTTGGAGTTCATTCAGGGCACCGGACAGGTCG
GTCTTGACAAAAAGAACCGGGCGCCCCTGCGCTGACAGCCGGAACACGGCGGCATCAGAGCAGCCGATTG
TCTGTTGTGCCCAGTCATAGCCGAATAGCCTCTCCACCCAAGCGGCCGGAGAACCTGCGTGCAATCCATC
TTGTTCAATCATGCGAAACGATCCTCATCCTGTTTGCAGGGCTTCCCAACCTTACCAGAGGGCGCCCCAG
CTGGCAATTCCGGTCACGACGTTGTAAAACGACGGCCAGTGCCAAGCTTGACTCCATTTCGTGAATCTTG
CCCGGTACCGCCTGGTCCTGCACGAACCAGTTTTCGAAGTGATGGCGGTATGAACAGTTGGCGCGGAAGG
CGTAGATGCTTTCACCGTTCACGTCCTGCGCGCGGGTCACCGGTGTATGGTTGAGCGGCGCAATGACCAT
CATCTCTTCCTCGAACACCGGTATGCCCTCCAGCGTCGGGTGCAGCACCGGGCCGTCGACGAACGCGGCC
ACCAGGCGGCCAGACAACACGCCTTCGAGCATGGTCCCGGAGGGCCCGGTGGACAGGTCAAGGTCAACCT
TGGGGTAGCGCTGGTTGTAGGCGGCCAGCAGCGCCGGGATGCGCACCGCCGCCGTGCTTTCCAGCGATCC
GAGGGCAAAGGTGCCCTGCGGGTCTTCACCCGCCACGGTCAGCCGCGCCTCATGGACCAGGTCGAGGATG
CGCCGGGTGTATTCGAGGAAGTTCCAACCCGCAGGCGACAGGCGCAGGCGGCTCTTCTCGCGAATGAACA
GCTCTACACCCAGGTCCTCCTCCAGTTGCTTGATGCGCGTGGTCAGGTTCGACGGCACCCGATGGATGTG
CTGCGCGGCGGCGCTGATGCTGCCCTGCTCTGCCACAGCCTTGAAGATCTCCAGTTGCACCAGGTCCACA
GCCATTCTCCAAACGTGAATGTTTCGCTCATTATTATTCAGTTTTCATTAAAGCCATAGCCCACTAGTCT
GGCCTCACTGATTAACAACATCGAGAGTGTCCCGCCGATATCTTCATGACCCTGGGGCTGCTTTGCGGCC
CCAGCTGCTTCAATCCCGAACCTGGTCCTTGACCCAGTCCAGCATCCCCCCCGGCACGATCAATTCATGC
CGCGCCCGCGAACAGGCGGTATACAACCCCGCCAGCATACGCGCCCGTTCATTGCGGTTACCCGCCACCT
GTGGCGCCACCATCAGCTCCGGCGACACCATCACCCGGGCAAACTCCATGTTCTTCACATCCCGTACTCG
CCCCAGGAACAGCTTCGGCGCCTTGTCCCAGCGGTAACGGCTCTTGGCTTTGGCAAAGTGCTCCGGCGTG
TAGCCTTTGCGCAGCATGTTGGCCACGGCGACGAACGCTTTGTCATCGCCCTTGTCCTGTTCCAGCGCCT
GCCAGCTGGCATAGCGGAACAGCATCGGGTGGCGCGGCCGGGTGCCGTAGCGGTACAGCTCGATGCAGTC
CTCGACGAACAGTTCAAAGTCCTTGCGAGCGCTTTTCAGCAACAAGAACGGCACCCCCTGATGCGTGAGG
CGCTGGAACCAGCCAAACAGGCCCCATTCATCATCGACGATAAGCGCCGTGGGCTGTTCCGGCACCATCA
CCGTATCGAAGAAGCTGACCCGGGTGTAGTGCTCGGCGCTGCCACTGAAGGCCGCCTGGATCGTGGCCGG
GTGCGCCTGGATCAACGGGTTGAGCACATTGTCCATTGCCGGCCCGGCGCGCAGTGAATGGTCGATGCAG
CGTTGCCGGATGAAGCTGCCATGAATTCGTAATCATGTCATAGCTGTTTCCTGTGTGAGGCGTTTTTCCA
TAGGCTCCGCCCCCCTGACGAGCATCACAAAAATCGACGCTCAAGTCAGAGGTGGCGAAACCCGACAGGA
CTATAAAGATACCAGGCGTTTCCCCCTGGAAGCTCCCTCGTGCGCTCTCCTGTTCCGACCCTGCCGCTTA
CCGGATACCTGTCCGCCTTTCTCCCTTCGGGAAGCGTGGCGCTTTCTCATAGCTCACGCTGTAGGTATCT
CAGTTCGGTGTAGGTCGTTCGCTCCAAGCTGGGCTGTGTGCACGAACCCCCCGTTCAGCCCGACCGCTGC
GCCTTATCCGGTAACTATCGTCTTGAGTCCAACCCGGTAAGACACGACTTATCGCCACTGGCAGCAGCCA
CTGGTAACAGGATTAGCAGAGCGAGGTATGTAGGCGGTGCTACAGAGTTCTTGAAGTGGTGGCCTAACTA
CGGCTACACTAGAAGAACAGTATTTGGTATCTGCGCTCTGCTGAAGCCAGTTACCTTCGGAAAAAGAGTT
GGTAGCTCTTGATCCGGCAAACAAACCACCGCTGGTAGCGGTGGTTTTTTTGTTTGCAAGCAGCAGATTA
CGCGCAGAAAAAAAGGATCTCAAGAAGATCCTTTGATCTTTTCTACGGGGTCTGATTATTTGTTAACTGT
TAATTGTCCTTGTTCAAGGATGCTGTCTTTGACAACAGATGTTTTCTTGCCTTTGATGTTCAGCAGGAAG
CTCGGCGCAAACGTTGATTGTTTGTCTGCGTAGAATCCTCTGTTTGTCATATAGCTTGTAATCACGACAT
TGTTTCCTTTCGCTTGAGGTACAGCGAAGTGTGAGTAAGTAAAGGTTACATCGTTAGGATCAAGATCCAT
TTTTAACACAAGGCCAGTTTTGTTCAGCGGCTTGTATGGGCCAGTTAAAGAATTAGAAACATAACCAAGC
ATGTAAATATCGTTAGACGTAATGCCGTCAATCGTCATTTTTGATCCGCGGGAGTCAGTGAACAGGTACC
ATTTGCCGTTCATTTTAAAGACGTTCGCGCGTTCAATTTCATCTGTTACTGTGTTAGATGCAATCAGCGG
TTTCATCACTTTTTTCAGTGTGTAATCATCGTTTAGCTCAATCATACCGAGAGCGCCGTTTGCTAACTCA
GCCGTGCGTTTTTTATCGCTTTGCAGAAGTTTTTGACTTTCTTGACGGAAGAATGATGTGCTTTTGCCAT
AGTATGCTTTGTTAAATAAAGATTCTTCGCCTTGGTAGCCATCTTCAGTTCCAGTGTTTGCTTCAAATAC
TAAGTATTTGTGGCCTTTATCTTCTACGTAGTGAGGATCTCTCAGCGTATGGTTGTCGCCTGAGCTGTAG
TTGCCTTCATCGATGAACTGCTGTACATTTTGATACGTTTTTCCGTCACCGTCAAAGATTGATTTATAAT
CCTCTACACCGTTGATGTTCAAAGAGCTGTCTGATGCTGATACGTTAACTTGTGCAGTTGTCAGTGTTTG
TTTGCCGTAATGTTTACCGGAGAAATCAGTGTAGAATAAACGGATTTTTCCGTCAGATGTAAATGTGGCT
GAACCTGACCATTCTTGTGTTTGGTCTTTTAGGATAGAATCATTTGCATCGAATTTGTCGCTGTCTTTAA
AGACGCGGCCAGCGTTTTTCCAGCTGTCAATAGAAGTTTCGCCGACTTTTTGATAGAACATGTAAATCGA
TGTGTCATCCGCATTTTTAGGATCTC
Features (pLannotate 1.2.2; 5 found; start..end, strand, type, name):
    341..1132    -  CDS            neo: KKA2_KLEPN - Also known as kan, nptII. Experimental evidence at protein level: Swiss-Prot protein existence level 1. Resistance to kanamycin, neomycin, paromomycin, ribostamycin, butirosin and gentamicin B. From Klebsiella pneumoniae.
   1203..1231    -  CDS            lacZα (fragment): LacZα fragment of β-galactosidase; lacZ fragment
   1239..1886    -  CDS            yneJ (fragment): YNEJ_ECOLI - Protein inferred from homology: Swiss-Prot protein existence level 3. From Escherichia coli (strain K12).
   2795..3383    -  rep_origin     ori: high-copy-number ColE1/pMB1/pBR322/pUC origin of replication
   3416..331     -  CDS            SacB (across the origin): secreted levansucrase that renders bacterial growth sensitive to sucrose; Bacillus subtilis sacB; negative selection marker
