[The description below was written by a language model from this plasmid's Addgene catalogue record and pLannotate feature annotations shown in this document.]
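Description:
pIAR005 is a bacterial gene-replacement (allelic exchange) plasmid built on the pK18sB backbone and designed to delete the sadII locus from the chromosome of Pseudomonas putida KT2440. The 4,506 bp construct is propagated in E. coli through a ColE1/pUC-type origin of replication and selected with kanamycin via the neo (nptII) aminoglycoside phosphotransferase gene. It also carries Bacillus subtilis sacB, encoding a secreted levansucrase that makes cells sensitive to sucrose and so serves as a counter-selection marker. A short remnant of lacZα sits beside the insert, a leftover of the backbone's cloning site. The record notes that 45 bp of backbone were lost during digestion and assembly.

The roughly 1.5 kb insert, assembled by Gibson cloning, consists of partial sequences of PP_3150 and PP_3152 (yneJ) from P. putida KT2440, with no mutations or tags. The automated annotation detects only the yneJ-like fragment by homology to the E. coli protein and leaves the PP_3150 portion unlabelled. By their locus numbers, these two genes appear to flank the target, so joining them provides homology arms with the intervening sadII region omitted. The record does not spell out the exact deletion boundaries.

In plasmids of this kind, ColE1-type origins generally do not replicate in Pseudomonas. Kanamycin-resistant clones therefore arise by single-crossover integration at one homology arm. Sucrose selection then enriches for cells that have lost the backbone through a second recombination, yielding either the wild-type allele or a markerless deletion. The associated work concerns metabolic engineering of P. putida KT2440 for producing vanillin from ferulic acid, although the record does not state the specific role of sadII in that strain design.
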