Addgene plasmid #217020: pIAR005
Purpose: deletion of sadII
Depositing lab: Gregg Beckham. Depositing organization: National Laboratory of the Rockies (NLR). Publication: Production of Vanillin From Ferulic Acid by Pseudomonas putida KT2440 Using Metabolic Engineering and In Situ Product Recovery. Ruhl IA, Woodworth SP, Haugen SJ, Alt HM, Beckham GT, Johnson CW. Microb Biotechnol. 2025 May;18(5):e70152. doi: 10.1111/1751-7915.70152. PubMed 40410945.
Backbone
  Vector backbone: pK18sB
  Backbone size w/o insert (bp): 3038
  Total vector size (bp): 4506
  Modifications to backbone: deletion of 45 bps during digestion and insert assembly
  Vector type: Bacterial gene replacement
Growth in bacteria
  Bacterial resistance: Kanamycin, 50 μg/mL
  Growth temperature: 37°C
  Growth strain: DH5alpha
  Growth instructions: 50 μg/mL of kanamycin
  Copy number: Unknown
Gene/Insert
  Gene/Insert name: partial sequences of PP_3150 and PP_3152 (yneJ)
  Species: Pseudomonas putida KT2440
  Insert size (bp): 1513
  Mutation: none
  Tag / fusion protein: none
  Cloning method: Gibson Cloning
  Sequencing primers: 5′ tatagtcctgtcgggtttcg; 3′ cttcccaaccttaccagag
Terms and licenses: Academic/Nonprofit Terms; Industry Terms: Not Available to Industry
How to cite: pIAR005 was a gift from Gregg Beckham (Addgene plasmid # 217020 ; http://n2t.net/addgene:217020 ; RRID:Addgene_217020)
